Addgene plasmid #75542: SGK3 gRNA (BRDN0001147184)
Purpose: 3rd generation lentiviral gRNA plasmid targeting human SGK3
Depositing lab: John Doench & David Root. Depositing organization: Broad Institute. Publication: Optimized sgRNA design to maximize activity and minimize off-target effects of CRISPR-Cas9. Doench JG, Fusi N, Sullender M, Hegde M, Vaimberg EW, Donovan KF, Smith I, Tothova Z, Wilen C, Orchard R, Virgin HW, Listgarten J, Root DE. Nat Biotechnol. 2016 Jan 18. doi: 10.1038/nbt.3437. PubMed 26780180.
Backbone
  Vector backbone: lentiGuide-Puro
  Backbone manufacturer: Zhang Lab (Addgene plasmid # 52963)
  Vector type: Mammalian Expression, Lentiviral, CRISPR
  Selectable markers: Puromycin
Growth in bacteria
  Bacterial resistance: Ampicillin, 100 μg/mL
  Growth temperature: 37°C
  Growth strain: DH5alpha
  Copy number: High Copy
Gene/Insert
  Gene/Insert name: C8orf44-SGK3,SGK3 (alt names: SGK3; NM_001033578.2)
  gRNA/shRNA sequence: ACCTCACAGAACATCAACCT
  Species: H. sapiens (human)
  Entrez Gene: SGK3 (a.k.a. CISK, SGK2, SGKL)
  Promoter: hU6
  Cloning method: Unknown
  Sequencing primers: 5′ U6-F; 3′ pS2-R
Terms and licenses: Academic/Nonprofit Terms; Industry Terms: Not Available to Industry
Depositor comments: The gRNA was designed to target the following Genbank reference sequence(s): NM_001033578.2,NM_001204173.1,NM_013257.4,NM_170709.2. Note that this plasmid does NOT contain Cas9. It should be used in conjunction with lentiCas9-Blast (Addgene #52962) or otherwise with cell lines already expressing Cas9. Browse the full kinome gRNA library at http://www.addgene.org/pooled-library/broadgpp-human-kinome/ or visit http://www.broadinstitute.org/rnai/public/ for detailed protocols and information.
How to cite: SGK3 gRNA (BRDN0001147184) was a gift from John Doench & David Root (Addgene plasmid # 75542 ; http://n2t.net/addgene:75542 ; RRID:Addgene_75542)
