[The description below was written by a language model from this plasmid's Addgene catalogue record and pLannotate feature annotations shown in this document.]
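Description:
SGK3 gRNA (BRDN0001147184) is a third-generation lentiviral guide RNA plasmid built on the lentiGuide-Puro backbone. It delivers a single CRISPR guide against human SGK3, also annotated under the C8orf44-SGK3 readthrough locus. It is maintained in E. coli as a high-copy plasmid through a ColE1/pUC-type origin with ampicillin selection (AmpR). The backbone also carries an f1 origin, an SV40 origin and remnants of lac and T7/T3 cloning-vector sequence.

The transfer cassette begins with an RSV promoter fused to a truncated HIV-1 5' LTR, which makes genomic RNA production Tat-independent. This is followed by the Ψ packaging signal with a partial gag sequence and by the RRE for Rev-dependent nuclear export. A human U6 RNA polymerase III promoter then drives the SGK3-targeting spacer joined to the Streptococcus pyogenes Cas9 guide scaffold, and a cPPT/CTS element sits just downstream to aid nuclear import of the provirus. After this, the EF-1α core promoter with its intron A expresses puromycin N-acetyltransferase, so transduced mammalian cells can be selected with puromycin. A WPRE enhances transcript expression, and the cassette ends in a self-inactivating ΔU3 3' LTR followed by an SV40 polyadenylation signal.

The plasmid does not encode Cas9. It is meant to be used with a separate Cas9 lentiviral vector or in cells that already express Cas9, where the guide directs cleavage at SGK3 for gene knockout. According to the depositor, the guide was designed against several SGK3 reference transcripts. It belongs to a human kinome gRNA collection associated with work on optimized sgRNA design for higher activity and fewer off-target effects.
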