Features (pLannotate 1.2.2; 29 found; start..end, strand, type, name):
     14..80      +  CDS            small t antigen (fragment): SV40 (simian virus 40) small t antigen
    106..317     +  promoter       EF-1α core promoter: core promoter for human elongation factor EF-1α
    318..1256    +  intron         EF-1α intron A: intron upstream of the start codon of human EF-1α
   1278..1877    +  CDS            PuroR (fragment): puromycin N-acetyltransferase; pac from Streptomyces; confers resistance to puromycin
   1893..2481    +  misc_feature   WPRE: woodchuck hepatitis virus posttranscriptional regulatory element
   2532..2551    +  misc_feature   cPPT/CTS (fragment): central polypurine tract and central termination sequence of HIV-1
   2553..2786    +  LTR            3' LTR (ΔU3): self-inactivating 3' long terminal repeat (LTR) from HIV-1
   2864..2985    +  polyA_signal   SV40 poly(A) signal: SV40 polyadenylation signal
   3025..3160    +  rep_origin     SV40 ori: SV40 origin of replication
   3181..3199    -  promoter       T7 promoter: promoter for bacteriophage T7 RNA polymerase
   3207..3362    +  CDS            lacZα (fragment): LacZα fragment of β-galactosidase; lacZ fragment
   3367..3795    +  rep_origin     f1 ori (sequence partly withheld): f1 bacteriophage origin of replication; arrow indicates direction of (+) strand synthesis
   3848..3952    +  promoter       AmpR promoter: bla
   3953..4813    +  CDS            AmpR: β-lactamase; bla; confers resistance to ampicillin, carbenicillin, and related antibiotics
   4984..5572    +  rep_origin     ori: high-copy-number ColE1/pMB1/pBR322/pUC origin of replication
   5755..5847    +  CDS            lacI (fragment): lac repressor; lacI; The lac repressor binds to the lac operator to inhibit transcription in E. coli. This inhibition can be relieved by adding lactose or isopropyl-β-D-thiogalactopyranoside (IPTG).
   5860..5881    +  protein_bind   CAP binding site: CAP binding activates transcription in the presence of cAMP. E. coli catabolite activator protein
   5896..5926    +  promoter       lac promoter: promoter for the E. coli lac operon
   5934..5950    +  protein_bind   lac operator: The lac repressor binds to the lac operator to inhibit transcription in E. coli. This inhibition can be relieved by adding lactose or isopropyl-β-D-thiogalactopyranoside (IPTG). lac repressor encoded by lacI
   5995..6013    +  promoter       T3 promoter: promoter for bacteriophage T3 RNA polymerase
   6041..6267    +  promoter       RSV promoter: Rous sarcoma virus enhancer/promoter
   6268..6448    +  LTR            5' LTR (truncated): truncated 5' long terminal repeat (LTR) from HIV-1
   6495..6620    +  misc_feature   HIV-1 Ψ: packaging signal of human immunodeficiency virus type 1
   6604..6967    +  CDS            HIV-1 gag (fragment): gag protein from human immunodeficiency virus 1; gag
   7113..7346    +  misc_feature   RRE: The Rev response element (RRE) of HIV-1 allows for Rev-dependent mRNA export from the nucleus to the cytoplasm.
   7723..7749    +  CDS            Rev (fragment): human immunodeficiency virus 1 (HIV-1) Rev protein; rev; enhances nuclear export of unspliced and incompletely spliced viral mRNAs
   7753..7993    +  promoter       U6 promoter: RNA polymerase III promoter for human U6 snRNA
   8023..8098    +  misc_RNA       gRNA scaffold: guide RNA scaffold for the Streptococcus pyogenes CRISPR/Cas9 system
   8154..8271    +  misc_feature   cPPT/CTS: central polypurine tract and central termination sequence of HIV-1
>Addgene plasmid #75542 | SGK3 gRNA (BRDN0001147184) | addgene full sequence | sequence record 184086 | Addgene Assembled Sequence
CCCGGGTGCAAAGATGGATAAAGTTTTAAACAGAGAGGAATCTTTGCAGCTAATGGACCTTCTAGGTCTT
GAAAGGAGTGGGAATTGGCTCCGGTGCCCGTCAGTGGGCAGAGCGCACATCGCCCACAGTCCCCGAGAAG
TTGGGGGGAGGGGTCGGCAATTGATCCGGTGCCTAGAGAAGGTGGCGCGGGGTAAACTGGGAAAGTGATG
TCGTGTACTGGCTCCGCCTTTTTCCCGAGGGTGGGGGAGAACCGTATATAAGTGCAGTAGTCGCCGTGAA
CGTTCTTTTTCGCAACGGGTTTGCCGCCAGAACACAGGTAAGTGCCGTGTGTGGTTCCCGCGGGCCTGGC
CTCTTTACGGGTTATGGCCCTTGCGTGCCTTGAATTACTTCCACCTGGCTGCAGTACGTGATTCTTGATC
CCGAGCTTCGGGTTGGAAGTGGGTGGGAGAGTTCGAGGCCTTGCGCTTAAGGAGCCCCTTCGCCTCGTGC
TTGAGTTGAGGCCTGGCCTGGGCGCTGGGGCCGCCGCGTGCGAATCTGGTGGCACCTTCGCGCCTGTCTC
GCTGCTTTCGATAAGTCTCTAGCCATTTAAAATTTTTGATGACCTGCTGCGACGCTTTTTTTCTGGCAAG
ATAGTCTTGTAAATGCGGGCCAAGATCTGCACACTGGTATTTCGGTTTTTGGGGCCGCGGGCGGCGACGG
GGCCCGTGCGTCCCAGCGCACATGTTCGGCGAGGCGGGGCCTGCGAGCGCGGCCACCGAGAATCGGACGG
GGGTAGTCTCAAGCTGGCCGGCCTGCTCTGGTGCCTGGCCTCGCGCCGCCGTGTATCGCCCCGCCCTGGG
CGGCAAGGCTGGCCCGGTCGGCACCAGTTGCGTGAGCGGAAAGATGGCCGCTTCCCGGCCCTGCTGCAGG
GAGCTCAAAATGGAGGACGCGGCGCTCGGGAGAGCGGGCGGGTGAGTCACCCACACAAAGGAAAAGGGCC
TTTCCGTCCTCAGCCGTCGCTTCATGTGACTCCACGGAGTACCGGGCGCCGTCCAGGCACCTCGATTAGT
TCTCGAGCTTTTGGAGTACGTCGTCTTTAGGTTGGGGGGAGGGGTTTTATGCGATGGAGTTTCCCCACAC
TGAGTGGGTGGAGACTGAAGTTAGGCCAGCTTGGCACTTGATGTAATTCTCCTTGGAATTTGCCCTTTTT
GAGTTTGGATCTTGGTTCATTCTCAAGCCTCAGACAGTGGTTCAAAGTTTTTTTCTTCCATTTCAGGTGT
CGTGACGTACGGCCACCATGACCGAGTACAAGCCCACGGTGCGCCTCGCCACCCGCGACGACGTCCCCAG
GGCCGTACGCACCCTCGCCGCCGCGTTCGCCGACTACCCCGCCACGCGCCACACCGTCGATCCGGACCGC
CACATCGAGCGGGTCACCGAGCTGCAAGAACTCTTCCTCACGCGCGTCGGGCTCGACATCGGCAAGGTGT
GGGTCGCGGACGACGGCGCCGCCGTGGCGGTCTGGACCACGCCGGAGAGCGTCGAAGCGGGGGCGGTGTT
CGCCGAGATCGGCCCGCGCATGGCCGAGTTGAGCGGTTCCCGGCTGGCCGCGCAGCAACAGATGGAAGGC
CTCCTGGCGCCGCACCGGCCCAAGGAGCCCGCGTGGTTCCTGGCCACCGTCGGAGTCTCGCCCGACCACC
AGGGCAAGGGTCTGGGCAGCGCCGTCGTGCTCCCCGGAGTGGAGGCGGCCGAGCGCGCCGGGGTGCCCGC
CTTCCTGGAGACCTCCGCGCCCCGCAACCTCCCCTTCTACGAGCGGCTCGGCTTCACCGTCACCGCCGAC
GTCGAGGTGCCCGAAGGACCGCGCACCTGGTGCATGACCCGCAAGCCCGGTGCCTGAACGCGTTAAGTCG
ACAATCAACCTCTGGATTACAAAATTTGTGAAAGATTGACTGGTATTCTTAACTATGTTGCTCCTTTTAC
GCTATGTGGATACGCTGCTTTAATGCCTTTGTATCATGCTATTGCTTCCCGTATGGCTTTCATTTTCTCC
TCCTTGTATAAATCCTGGTTGCTGTCTCTTTATGAGGAGTTGTGGCCCGTTGTCAGGCAACGTGGCGTGG
TGTGCACTGTGTTTGCTGACGCAACCCCCACTGGTTGGGGCATTGCCACCACCTGTCAGCTCCTTTCCGG
GACTTTCGCTTTCCCCCTCCCTATTGCCACGGCGGAACTCATCGCCGCCTGCCTTGCCCGCTGCTGGACA
GGGGCTCGGCTGTTGGGCACTGACAATTCCGTGGTGTTGTCGGGGAAATCATCGTCCTTTCCTTGGCTGC
TCGCCTGTGTTGCCACCTGGATTCTGCGCGGGACGTCCTTCTGCTACGTCCCTTCGGCCCTCAATCCAGC
GGACCTTCCTTCCCGCGGCCTGCTGCCGGCTCTGCGGCCTCTTCCGCGTCTTCGCCTTCGCCCTCAGACG
AGTCGGATCTCCCTTTGGGCCGCCTCCCCGCGTCGACTTTAAGACCAATGACTTACAAGGCAGCTGTAGA
TCTTAGCCACTTTTTAAAAGAAAAGGGGGGACTGGAAGGGCTAATTCACTCCCAACGAAGACAAGATCTG
CTTTTTGCTTGTACTGGGTCTCTCTGGTTAGACCAGATCTGAGCCTGGGAGCTCTCTGGCTAACTAGGGA
ACCCACTGCTTAAGCCTCAATAAAGCTTGCCTTGAGTGCTTCAAGTAGTGTGTGCCCGTCTGTTGTGTGA
CTCTGGTAACTAGAGATCCCTCAGACCCTTTTAGTCAGTGTGGAAAATCTCTAGCAGTACGTATAGTAGT
TCATGTCATCTTATTATTCAGTATTTATAACTTGCAAAGAAATGAATATCAGAGAGTGAGAGGAACTTGT
TTATTGCAGCTTATAATGGTTACAAATAAAGCAATAGCATCACAAATTTCACAAATAAAGCATTTTTTTC
ACTGCATTCTAGTTGTGGTTTGTCCAAACTCATCAATGTATCTTATCATGTCTGGCTCTAGCTATCCCGC
CCCTAACTCCGCCCATCCCGCCCCTAACTCCGCCCAGTTCCGCCCATTCTCCGCCCCATGGCTGACTAAT
TTTTTTTATTTATGCAGAGGCCGAGGCCGCCTCGGCCTCTGAGCTATTCCAGAAGTAGTGAGGAGGCTTT
TTTGGAGGCCTAGGGACGTACCCAATTCGCCCTATAGTGAGTCGTATTACGCGCGCTCACTGGCCGTCGT
TTTACAACGTCGTGACTGGGAAAACCCTGGCGTTACCCAACTTAATCGCCTTGCAGCACATCCCCCTTTC
GCCAGCTGGCGTAATAGCGAAGAGGCCCGCACCGATCGCCCTTCCCAACAGTTGCGCAGCCTGAATGGCG
AATGGG
[124 nt withheld, positions 3367-3490]
C
[91 nt withheld, positions 3492-3582]
A
[49 nt withheld, positions 3584-3632]
CCTTTGACGTTGGAGTCCACGTTCTTT
[37 nt withheld, positions 3660-3696]
ACCCTATCTCGGTCTATTCTTTTGATTTATAAGGGATTTTGCCGATTTCGGCCTATTGGTTAAAAAATGA
GCTGATTTAACAAAAATTTAACGCGAATTTTAACAAAATATTAACGCTTACAATTTAGGTGGCACTTTTC
GGGGAAATGTGCGCGGAACCCCTATTTGTTTATTTTTCTAAATACATTCAAATATGTATCCGCTCATGAG
ACAATAACCCTGATAAATGCTTCAATAATATTGAAAAAGGAAGAGTATGAGTATTCAACATTTCCGTGTC
GCCCTTATTCCCTTTTTTGCGGCATTTTGCCTTCCTGTTTTTGCTCACCCAGAAACGCTGGTGAAAGTAA
AAGATGCTGAAGATCAGTTGGGTGCACGAGTGGGTTACATCGAACTGGATCTCAACAGCGGTAAGATCCT
TGAGAGTTTTCGCCCCGAAGAACGTTTTCCAATGATGAGCACTTTTAAAGTTCTGCTATGTGGCGCGGTA
TTATCCCGTATTGACGCCGGGCAAGAGCAACTCGGTCGCCGCATACACTATTCTCAGAATGACTTGGTTG
AGTACTCACCAGTCACAGAAAAGCATCTTACGGATGGCATGACAGTAAGAGAATTATGCAGTGCTGCCAT
AACCATGAGTGATAACACTGCGGCCAACTTACTTCTGACAACGATCGGAGGACCGAAGGAGCTAACCGCT
TTTTTGCACAACATGGGGGATCATGTAACTCGCCTTGATCGTTGGGAACCGGAGCTGAATGAAGCCATAC
CAAACGACGAGCGTGACACCACGATGCCTGTAGCAATGGCAACAACGTTGCGCAAACTATTAACTGGCGA
ACTACTTACTCTAGCTTCCCGGCAACAATTAATAGACTGGATGGAGGCGGATAAAGTTGCAGGACCACTT
CTGCGCTCGGCCCTTCCGGCTGGCTGGTTTATTGCTGATAAATCTGGAGCCGGTGAGCGTGGGTCTCGCG
GTATCATTGCAGCACTGGGGCCAGATGGTAAGCCCTCCCGTATCGTAGTTATCTACACGACGGGGAGTCA
GGCAACTATGGATGAACGAAATAGACAGATCGCTGAGATAGGTGCCTCACTGATTAAGCATTGGTAACTG
TCAGACCAAGTTTACTCATATATACTTTAGATTGATTTAAAACTTCATTTTTAATTTAAAAGGATCTAGG
TGAAGATCCTTTTTGATAATCTCATGACCAAAATCCCTTAACGTGAGTTTTCGTTCCACTGAGCGTCAGA
CCCCGTAGAAAAGATCAAAGGATCTTCTTGAGATCCTTTTTTTCTGCGCGTAATCTGCTGCTTGCAAACA
AAAAAACCACCGCTACCAGCGGTGGTTTGTTTGCCGGATCAAGAGCTACCAACTCTTTTTCCGAAGGTAA
CTGGCTTCAGCAGAGCGCAGATACCAAATACTGTTCTTCTAGTGTAGCCGTAGTTAGGCCACCACTTCAA
GAACTCTGTAGCACCGCCTACATACCTCGCTCTGCTAATCCTGTTACCAGTGGCTGCTGCCAGTGGCGAT
AAGTCGTGTCTTACCGGGTTGGACTCAAGACGATAGTTACCGGATAAGGCGCAGCGGTCGGGCTGAACGG
GGGGTTCGTGCACACAGCCCAGCTTGGAGCGAACGACCTACACCGAACTGAGATACCTACAGCGTGAGCT
ATGAGAAAGCGCCACGCTTCCCGAAGGGAGAAAGGCGGACAGGTATCCGGTAAGCGGCAGGGTCGGAACA
GGAGAGCGCACGAGGGAGCTTCCAGGGGGAAACGCCTGGTATCTTTATAGTCCTGTCGGGTTTCGCCACC
TCTGACTTGAGCGTCGATTTTTGTGATGCTCGTCAGGGGGGCGGAGCCTATGGAAAAACGCCAGCAACGC
GGCCTTTTTACGGTTCCTGGCCTTTTGCTGGCCTTTTGCTCACATGTTCTTTCCTGCGTTATCCCCTGAT
TCTGTGGATAACCGTATTACCGCCTTTGAGTGAGCTGATACCGCTCGCCGCAGCCGAACGACCGAGCGCA
GCGAGTCAGTGAGCGAGGAAGCGGAAGAGCGCCCAATACGCAAACCGCCTCTCCCCGCGCGTTGGCCGAT
TCATTAATGCAGCTGGCACGACAGGTTTCCCGACTGGAAAGCGGGCAGTGAGCGCAACGCAATTAATGTG
AGTTAGCTCACTCATTAGGCACCCCAGGCTTTACACTTTATGCTTCCGGCTCGTATGTTGTGTGGAATTG
TGAGCGGATAACAATTTCACACAGGAAACAGCTATGACCATGATTACGCCAAGCGCGCAATTAACCCTCA
CTAAAGGGAACAAAAGCTGGAGCTGCAAGCTTAATGTAGTCTTATGCAATACTCTTGTAGTCTTGCAACA
TGGTAACGATGAGTTAGCAACATGCCTTACAAGGAGAGAAAAAGCACCGTGCATGCCGATTGGTGGAAGT
AAGGTGGTACGATCGTGCCTTATTAGGAAGGCAACAGACGGGTCTGACATGGATTGGACGAACCACTGAA
TTGCCGCATTGCAGAGATATTGTATTTAAGTGCCTAGCTCGATACATAAACGGGTCTCTCTGGTTAGACC
AGATCTGAGCCTGGGAGCTCTCTGGCTAACTAGGGAACCCACTGCTTAAGCCTCAATAAAGCTTGCCTTG
AGTGCTTCAAGTAGTGTGTGCCCGTCTGTTGTGTGACTCTGGTAACTAGAGATCCCTCAGACCCTTTTAG
TCAGTGTGGAAAATCTCTAGCAGTGGCGCCCGAACAGGGACTTGAAAGCGAAAGGGAAACCAGAGGAGCT
CTCTCGACGCAGGACTCGGCTTGCTGAAGCGCGCACGGCAAGAGGCGAGGGGCGGCGACTGGTGAGTACG
CCAAAAATTTTGACTAGCGGAGGCTAGAAGGAGAGAGATGGGTGCGAGAGCGTCAGTATTAAGCGGGGGA
GAATTAGATCGCGATGGGAAAAAATTCGGTTAAGGCCAGGGGGAAAGAAAAAATATAAATTAAAACATAT
AGTATGGGCAAGCAGGGAGCTAGAACGATTCGCAGTTAATCCTGGCCTGTTAGAAACATCAGAAGGCTGT
AGACAAATACTGGGACAGCTACAACCATCCCTTCAGACAGGATCAGAAGAACTTAGATCATTATATAATA
CAGTAGCAACCCTCTATTGTGTGCATCAAAGGATAGAGATAAAAGACACCAAGGAAGCTTTAGACAAGAT
AGAGGAAGAGCAAAACAAAAGTAAGACCACCGCACAGCAAGCGGCCGCTGATCTTCAGACCTGGAGGAGG
AGATATGAGGGACAATTGGAGAAGTGAATTATATAAATATAAAGTAGTAAAAATTGAACCATTAGGAGTA
GCACCCACCAAGGCAAAGAGAAGAGTGGTGCAGAGAGAAAAAAGAGCAGTGGGAATAGGAGCTTTGTTCC
TTGGGTTCTTGGGAGCAGCAGGAAGCACTATGGGCGCAGCGTCAATGACGCTGACGGTACAGGCCAGACA
ATTATTGTCTGGTATAGTGCAGCAGCAGAACAATTTGCTGAGGGCTATTGAGGCGCAACAGCATCTGTTG
CAACTCACAGTCTGGGGCATCAAGCAGCTCCAGGCAAGAATCCTGGCTGTGGAAAGATACCTAAAGGATC
AACAGCTCCTGGGGATTTGGGGTTGCTCTGGAAAACTCATTTGCACCACTGCTGTGCCTTGGAATGCTAG
TTGGAGTAATAAATCTCTGGAACAGATTTGGAATCACACGACCTGGATGGAGTGGGACAGAGAAATTAAC
AATTACACAAGCTTAATACACTCCTTAATTGAAGAATCGCAAAACCAGCAAGAAAAGAATGAACAAGAAT
TATTGGAATTAGATAAATGGGCAAGTTTGTGGAATTGGTTTAACATAACAAATTGGCTGTGGTATATAAA
ATTATTCATAATGATAGTAGGAGGCTTGGTAGGTTTAAGAATAGTTTTTGCTGTACTTTCTATAGTGAAT
AGAGTTAGGCAGGGATATTCACCATTATCGTTTCAGACCCACCTCCCAACCCCGAGGGGACCCAGAGAGG
GCCTATTTCCCATGATTCCTTCATATTTGCATATACGATACAAGGCTGTTAGAGAGATAATTAGAATTAA
TTTGACTGTAAACACAAAGATATTAGTACAAAATACGTGACGTAGAAAGTAATAATTTCTTGGGTAGTTT
GCAGTTTTAAAATTATGTTTTAAAATGGACTATCATATGCTTACCGTAACTTGAAAGTATTTCGATTTCT
TGGCTTTATATATCTTGTGGAAAGGACGAAACACCGACCTCACAGAACATCAACCTGTTTTAGAGCTAGA
AATAGCAAGTTAAAATAAGGCTAGTCCGTTATCAACTTGAAAAAGTGGCACCGAGTCGGTGCTTTTTTAA
GCTTGGCGTAACTAGATCTTGAGACAAATGGCAGTATTCATCCACAATTTTAAAAGAAAAGGGGGGATTG
GGGGGTACAGTGCAGGGGAAAGAATAGTAGACATAATAGCAACAGACATACAAACTAAAGAATTACAAAA
ACAAATTACAAAAATTCAAAATTTTCGGGTTTATTACAGGGACAGCAGAGATCCACTTTGGCGCCGGCTC
GAGGGGG
