>Addgene plasmid #75542 | SGK3 gRNA (BRDN0001147184) | depositor partial sequence | sequence record 143002 | Target Sequence
ACCTCACAGAACATCAACCT
