>Addgene plasmid #75542 | SGK3 gRNA (BRDN0001147184) | addgene partial sequence | sequence record 184085 | hU6-F
AGAAAGTAATAATTTCTTGGGTAGTTTGCAGTTTTAAAATTATGTTTTAAAATGGACTATCATATGCTTA
CCGTAACTTGAAAGTATTTCGATTTCTTGGCTTTATATATCTTGTGGAAAGGACGAAACACCGACCTCAC
AGAACATCAACCTGTTTTAGAGCTAGAAATAGCAAGTTAAAATAAGGCTAGTCCGTTATCAACTTGAAAA
AGTGGCACCGAGTCGGTGCTTTTTTAAGCTTGGCGTAACTAGATCTTGAGACAAATGGCAGTATTCATCC
ACAATTTTAAAAGAAAAGGGGGGATTGGGGGGTACAGTGCAGGGGAAAGAATAGTAGACATAATAGCAAC
AGACATACAAACTAAAGAATTACAAAAACAAATTACAAAAATTCAAAATTTTCGGGTTTATTACAGGGAC
AGCAGAGATCCACTTTGGCGCCGGCTCGAGGGGGCCCGGGTGCAAAGATGGATAAAGTTTTAAACAGAGA
GGAATCTTTGCAGCTAATGGACCTTCTAGGTCTTGAAAGGAGTGGGAATTGGCTCCGGTGCCCGTCAGTG
GGCAGAGCGC
